>Addgene plasmid #76051 | SCYL2 gRNA (BRDN0001148262) | addgene full sequence | sequence record 185086 | Addgene Assembled Sequence
CCCGGGTGCAAAGATGGATAAAGTTTTAAACAGAGAGGAATCTTTGCAGCTAATGGACCTTCTAGGTCTT
GAAAGGAGTGGGAATTGGCTCCGGTGCCCGTCAGTGGGCAGAGCGCACATCGCCCACAGTCCCCGAGAAG
TTGGGGGGAGGGGTCGGCAATTGATCCGGTGCCTAGAGAAGGTGGCGCGGGGTAAACTGGGAAAGTGATG
TCGTGTACTGGCTCCGCCTTTTTCCCGAGGGTGGGGGAGAACCGTATATAAGTGCAGTAGTCGCCGTGAA
CGTTCTTTTTCGCAACGGGTTTGCCGCCAGAACACAGGTAAGTGCCGTGTGTGGTTCCCGCGGGCCTGGC
CTCTTTACGGGTTATGGCCCTTGCGTGCCTTGAATTACTTCCACCTGGCTGCAGTACGTGATTCTTGATC
CCGAGCTTCGGGTTGGAAGTGGGTGGGAGAGTTCGAGGCCTTGCGCTTAAGGAGCCCCTTCGCCTCGTGC
TTGAGTTGAGGCCTGGCCTGGGCGCTGGGGCCGCCGCGTGCGAATCTGGTGGCACCTTCGCGCCTGTCTC
GCTGCTTTCGATAAGTCTCTAGCCATTTAAAATTTTTGATGACCTGCTGCGACGCTTTTTTTCTGGCAAG
ATAGTCTTGTAAATGCGGGCCAAGATCTGCACACTGGTATTTCGGTTTTTGGGGCCGCGGGCGGCGACGG
GGCCCGTGCGTCCCAGCGCACATGTTCGGCGAGGCGGGGCCTGCGAGCGCGGCCACCGAGAATCGGACGG
GGGTAGTCTCAAGCTGGCCGGCCTGCTCTGGTGCCTGGCCTCGCGCCGCCGTGTATCGCCCCGCCCTGGG
CGGCAAGGCTGGCCCGGTCGGCACCAGTTGCGTGAGCGGAAAGATGGCCGCTTCCCGGCCCTGCTGCAGG
GAGCTCAAAATGGAGGACGCGGCGCTCGGGAGAGCGGGCGGGTGAGTCACCCACACAAAGGAAAAGGGCC
TTTCCGTCCTCAGCCGTCGCTTCATGTGACTCCACGGAGTACCGGGCGCCGTCCAGGCACCTCGATTAGT
TCTCGAGCTTTTGGAGTACGTCGTCTTTAGGTTGGGGGGAGGGGTTTTATGCGATGGAGTTTCCCCACAC
TGAGTGGGTGGAGACTGAAGTTAGGCCAGCTTGGCACTTGATGTAATTCTCCTTGGAATTTGCCCTTTTT
GAGTTTGGATCTTGGTTCATTCTCAAGCCTCAGACAGTGGTTCAAAGTTTTTTTCTTCCATTTCAGGTGT
CGTGACGTACGGCCACCATGACCGAGTACAAGCCCACGGTGCGCCTCGCCACCCGCGACGACGTCCCCAG
GGCCGTACGCACCCTCGCCGCCGCGTTCGCCGACTACCCCGCCACGCGCCACACCGTCGATCCGGACCGC
CACATCGAGCGGGTCACCGAGCTGCAAGAACTCTTCCTCACGCGCGTCGGGCTCGACATCGGCAAGGTGT
GGGTCGCGGACGACGGCGCCGCCGTGGCGGTCTGGACCACGCCGGAGAGCGTCGAAGCGGGGGCGGTGTT
CGCCGAGATCGGCCCGCGCATGGCCGAGTTGAGCGGTTCCCGGCTGGCCGCGCAGCAACAGATGGAAGGC
CTCCTGGCGCCGCACCGGCCCAAGGAGCCCGCGTGGTTCCTGGCCACCGTCGGAGTCTCGCCCGACCACC
AGGGCAAGGGTCTGGGCAGCGCCGTCGTGCTCCCCGGAGTGGAGGCGGCCGAGCGCGCCGGGGTGCCCGC
CTTCCTGGAGACCTCCGCGCCCCGCAACCTCCCCTTCTACGAGCGGCTCGGCTTCACCGTCACCGCCGAC
GTCGAGGTGCCCGAAGGACCGCGCACCTGGTGCATGACCCGCAAGCCCGGTGCCTGAACGCGTTAAGTCG
ACAATCAACCTCTGGATTACAAAATTTGTGAAAGATTGACTGGTATTCTTAACTATGTTGCTCCTTTTAC
GCTATGTGGATACGCTGCTTTAATGCCTTTGTATCATGCTATTGCTTCCCGTATGGCTTTCATTTTCTCC
TCCTTGTATAAATCCTGGTTGCTGTCTCTTTATGAGGAGTTGTGGCCCGTTGTCAGGCAACGTGGCGTGG
TGTGCACTGTGTTTGCTGACGCAACCCCCACTGGTTGGGGCATTGCCACCACCTGTCAGCTCCTTTCCGG
GACTTTCGCTTTCCCCCTCCCTATTGCCACGGCGGAACTCATCGCCGCCTGCCTTGCCCGCTGCTGGACA
GGGGCTCGGCTGTTGGGCACTGACAATTCCGTGGTGTTGTCGGGGAAATCATCGTCCTTTCCTTGGCTGC
TCGCCTGTGTTGCCACCTGGATTCTGCGCGGGACGTCCTTCTGCTACGTCCCTTCGGCCCTCAATCCAGC
GGACCTTCCTTCCCGCGGCCTGCTGCCGGCTCTGCGGCCTCTTCCGCGTCTTCGCCTTCGCCCTCAGACG
AGTCGGATCTCCCTTTGGGCCGCCTCCCCGCGTCGACTTTAAGACCAATGACTTACAAGGCAGCTGTAGA
TCTTAGCCACTTTTTAAAAGAAAAGGGGGGACTGGAAGGGCTAATTCACTCCCAACGAAGACAAGATCTG
CTTTTTGCTTGTACTGGGTCTCTCTGGTTAGACCAGATCTGAGCCTGGGAGCTCTCTGGCTAACTAGGGA
ACCCACTGCTTAAGCCTCAATAAAGCTTGCCTTGAGTGCTTCAAGTAGTGTGTGCCCGTCTGTTGTGTGA
CTCTGGTAACTAGAGATCCCTCAGACCCTTTTAGTCAGTGTGGAAAATCTCTAGCAGTACGTATAGTAGT
TCATGTCATCTTATTATTCAGTATTTATAACTTGCAAAGAAATGAATATCAGAGAGTGAGAGGAACTTGT
TTATTGCAGCTTATAATGGTTACAAATAAAGCAATAGCATCACAAATTTCACAAATAAAGCATTTTTTTC
ACTGCATTCTAGTTGTGGTTTGTCCAAACTCATCAATGTATCTTATCATGTCTGGCTCTAGCTATCCCGC
CCCTAACTCCGCCCATCCCGCCCCTAACTCCGCCCAGTTCCGCCCATTCTCCGCCCCATGGCTGACTAAT
TTTTTTTATTTATGCAGAGGCCGAGGCCGCCTCGGCCTCTGAGCTATTCCAGAAGTAGTGAGGAGGCTTT
TTTGGAGGCCTAGGGACGTACCCAATTCGCCCTATAGTGAGTCGTATTACGCGCGCTCACTGGCCGTCGT
TTTACAACGTCGTGACTGGGAAAACCCTGGCGTTACCCAACTTAATCGCCTTGCAGCACATCCCCCTTTC
GCCAGCTGGCGTAATAGCGAAGAGGCCCGCACCGATCGCCCTTCCCAACAGTTGCGCAGCCTGAATGGCG
AATGGG
[124 nt withheld, positions 3367-3490]
C
[91 nt withheld, positions 3492-3582]
A
[49 nt withheld, positions 3584-3632]
CCTTTGACGTTGGAGTCCACGTTCTTT
[37 nt withheld, positions 3660-3696]
ACCCTATCTCGGTCTATTCTTTTGATTTATAAGGGATTTTGCCGATTTCGGCCTATTGGTTAAAAAATGA
GCTGATTTAACAAAAATTTAACGCGAATTTTAACAAAATATTAACGCTTACAATTTAGGTGGCACTTTTC
GGGGAAATGTGCGCGGAACCCCTATTTGTTTATTTTTCTAAATACATTCAAATATGTATCCGCTCATGAG
ACAATAACCCTGATAAATGCTTCAATAATATTGAAAAAGGAAGAGTATGAGTATTCAACATTTCCGTGTC
GCCCTTATTCCCTTTTTTGCGGCATTTTGCCTTCCTGTTTTTGCTCACCCAGAAACGCTGGTGAAAGTAA
AAGATGCTGAAGATCAGTTGGGTGCACGAGTGGGTTACATCGAACTGGATCTCAACAGCGGTAAGATCCT
TGAGAGTTTTCGCCCCGAAGAACGTTTTCCAATGATGAGCACTTTTAAAGTTCTGCTATGTGGCGCGGTA
TTATCCCGTATTGACGCCGGGCAAGAGCAACTCGGTCGCCGCATACACTATTCTCAGAATGACTTGGTTG
AGTACTCACCAGTCACAGAAAAGCATCTTACGGATGGCATGACAGTAAGAGAATTATGCAGTGCTGCCAT
AACCATGAGTGATAACACTGCGGCCAACTTACTTCTGACAACGATCGGAGGACCGAAGGAGCTAACCGCT
TTTTTGCACAACATGGGGGATCATGTAACTCGCCTTGATCGTTGGGAACCGGAGCTGAATGAAGCCATAC
CAAACGACGAGCGTGACACCACGATGCCTGTAGCAATGGCAACAACGTTGCGCAAACTATTAACTGGCGA
ACTACTTACTCTAGCTTCCCGGCAACAATTAATAGACTGGATGGAGGCGGATAAAGTTGCAGGACCACTT
CTGCGCTCGGCCCTTCCGGCTGGCTGGTTTATTGCTGATAAATCTGGAGCCGGTGAGCGTGGGTCTCGCG
GTATCATTGCAGCACTGGGGCCAGATGGTAAGCCCTCCCGTATCGTAGTTATCTACACGACGGGGAGTCA
GGCAACTATGGATGAACGAAATAGACAGATCGCTGAGATAGGTGCCTCACTGATTAAGCATTGGTAACTG
TCAGACCAAGTTTACTCATATATACTTTAGATTGATTTAAAACTTCATTTTTAATTTAAAAGGATCTAGG
TGAAGATCCTTTTTGATAATCTCATGACCAAAATCCCTTAACGTGAGTTTTCGTTCCACTGAGCGTCAGA
CCCCGTAGAAAAGATCAAAGGATCTTCTTGAGATCCTTTTTTTCTGCGCGTAATCTGCTGCTTGCAAACA
AAAAAACCACCGCTACCAGCGGTGGTTTGTTTGCCGGATCAAGAGCTACCAACTCTTTTTCCGAAGGTAA
CTGGCTTCAGCAGAGCGCAGATACCAAATACTGTTCTTCTAGTGTAGCCGTAGTTAGGCCACCACTTCAA
GAACTCTGTAGCACCGCCTACATACCTCGCTCTGCTAATCCTGTTACCAGTGGCTGCTGCCAGTGGCGAT
AAGTCGTGTCTTACCGGGTTGGACTCAAGACGATAGTTACCGGATAAGGCGCAGCGGTCGGGCTGAACGG
GGGGTTCGTGCACACAGCCCAGCTTGGAGCGAACGACCTACACCGAACTGAGATACCTACAGCGTGAGCT
ATGAGAAAGCGCCACGCTTCCCGAAGGGAGAAAGGCGGACAGGTATCCGGTAAGCGGCAGGGTCGGAACA
GGAGAGCGCACGAGGGAGCTTCCAGGGGGAAACGCCTGGTATCTTTATAGTCCTGTCGGGTTTCGCCACC
TCTGACTTGAGCGTCGATTTTTGTGATGCTCGTCAGGGGGGCGGAGCCTATGGAAAAACGCCAGCAACGC
GGCCTTTTTACGGTTCCTGGCCTTTTGCTGGCCTTTTGCTCACATGTTCTTTCCTGCGTTATCCCCTGAT
TCTGTGGATAACCGTATTACCGCCTTTGAGTGAGCTGATACCGCTCGCCGCAGCCGAACGACCGAGCGCA
GCGAGTCAGTGAGCGAGGAAGCGGAAGAGCGCCCAATACGCAAACCGCCTCTCCCCGCGCGTTGGCCGAT
TCATTAATGCAGCTGGCACGACAGGTTTCCCGACTGGAAAGCGGGCAGTGAGCGCAACGCAATTAATGTG
AGTTAGCTCACTCATTAGGCACCCCAGGCTTTACACTTTATGCTTCCGGCTCGTATGTTGTGTGGAATTG
TGAGCGGATAACAATTTCACACAGGAAACAGCTATGACCATGATTACGCCAAGCGCGCAATTAACCCTCA
CTAAAGGGAACAAAAGCTGGAGCTGCAAGCTTAATGTAGTCTTATGCAATACTCTTGTAGTCTTGCAACA
TGGTAACGATGAGTTAGCAACATGCCTTACAAGGAGAGAAAAAGCACCGTGCATGCCGATTGGTGGAAGT
AAGGTGGTACGATCGTGCCTTATTAGGAAGGCAACAGACGGGTCTGACATGGATTGGACGAACCACTGAA
TTGCCGCATTGCAGAGATATTGTATTTAAGTGCCTAGCTCGATACATAAACGGGTCTCTCTGGTTAGACC
AGATCTGAGCCTGGGAGCTCTCTGGCTAACTAGGGAACCCACTGCTTAAGCCTCAATAAAGCTTGCCTTG
AGTGCTTCAAGTAGTGTGTGCCCGTCTGTTGTGTGACTCTGGTAACTAGAGATCCCTCAGACCCTTTTAG
TCAGTGTGGAAAATCTCTAGCAGTGGCGCCCGAACAGGGACTTGAAAGCGAAAGGGAAACCAGAGGAGCT
CTCTCGACGCAGGACTCGGCTTGCTGAAGCGCGCACGGCAAGAGGCGAGGGGCGGCGACTGGTGAGTACG
CCAAAAATTTTGACTAGCGGAGGCTAGAAGGAGAGAGATGGGTGCGAGAGCGTCAGTATTAAGCGGGGGA
GAATTAGATCGCGATGGGAAAAAATTCGGTTAAGGCCAGGGGGAAAGAAAAAATATAAATTAAAACATAT
AGTATGGGCAAGCAGGGAGCTAGAACGATTCGCAGTTAATCCTGGCCTGTTAGAAACATCAGAAGGCTGT
AGACAAATACTGGGACAGCTACAACCATCCCTTCAGACAGGATCAGAAGAACTTAGATCATTATATAATA
CAGTAGCAACCCTCTATTGTGTGCATCAAAGGATAGAGATAAAAGACACCAAGGAAGCTTTAGACAAGAT
AGAGGAAGAGCAAAACAAAAGTAAGACCACCGCACAGCAAGCGGCCGCTGATCTTCAGACCTGGAGGAGG
AGATATGAGGGACAATTGGAGAAGTGAATTATATAAATATAAAGTAGTAAAAATTGAACCATTAGGAGTA
GCACCCACCAAGGCAAAGAGAAGAGTGGTGCAGAGAGAAAAAAGAGCAGTGGGAATAGGAGCTTTGTTCC
TTGGGTTCTTGGGAGCAGCAGGAAGCACTATGGGCGCAGCGTCAATGACGCTGACGGTACAGGCCAGACA
ATTATTGTCTGGTATAGTGCAGCAGCAGAACAATTTGCTGAGGGCTATTGAGGCGCAACAGCATCTGTTG
CAACTCACAGTCTGGGGCATCAAGCAGCTCCAGGCAAGAATCCTGGCTGTGGAAAGATACCTAAAGGATC
AACAGCTCCTGGGGATTTGGGGTTGCTCTGGAAAACTCATTTGCACCACTGCTGTGCCTTGGAATGCTAG
TTGGAGTAATAAATCTCTGGAACAGATTTGGAATCACACGACCTGGATGGAGTGGGACAGAGAAATTAAC
AATTACACAAGCTTAATACACTCCTTAATTGAAGAATCGCAAAACCAGCAAGAAAAGAATGAACAAGAAT
TATTGGAATTAGATAAATGGGCAAGTTTGTGGAATTGGTTTAACATAACAAATTGGCTGTGGTATATAAA
ATTATTCATAATGATAGTAGGAGGCTTGGTAGGTTTAAGAATAGTTTTTGCTGTACTTTCTATAGTGAAT
AGAGTTAGGCAGGGATATTCACCATTATCGTTTCAGACCCACCTCCCAACCCCGAGGGGACCCAGAGAGG
GCCTATTTCCCATGATTCCTTCATATTTGCATATACGATACAAGGCTGTTAGAGAGATAATTAGAATTAA
TTTGACTGTAAACACAAAGATATTAGTACAAAATACGTGACGTAGAAAGTAATAATTTCTTGGGTAGTTT
GCAGTTTTAAAATTATGTTTTAAAATGGACTATCATATGCTTACCGTAACTTGAAAGTATTTCGATTTCT
TGGCTTTATATATCTTGTGGAAAGGACGAAACACCGAAGGAACCTGCGGTCCTCATGTTTTAGAGCTAGA
AATAGCAAGTTAAAATAAGGCTAGTCCGTTATCAACTTGAAAAAGTGGCACCGAGTCGGTGCTTTTTTAA
GCTTGGCGTAACTAGATCTTGAGACAAATGGCAGTATTCATCCACAATTTTAAAAGAAAAGGGGGGATTG
GGGGGTACAGTGCAGGGGAAAGAATAGTAGACATAATAGCAACAGACATACAAACTAAAGAATTACAAAA
ACAAATTACAAAAATTCAAAATTTTCGGGTTTATTACAGGGACAGCAGAGATCCACTTTGGCGCCGGCTC
GAGGGGG
Features (pLannotate 1.2.2; 29 found; start..end, strand, type, name):
     14..80      +  CDS            small t antigen (fragment): SV40 (simian virus 40) small t antigen
    106..317     +  promoter       EF-1α core promoter: core promoter for human elongation factor EF-1α
    318..1256    +  intron         EF-1α intron A: intron upstream of the start codon of human EF-1α
   1278..1877    +  CDS            PuroR (fragment): puromycin N-acetyltransferase; pac from Streptomyces; confers resistance to puromycin
   1893..2481    +  misc_feature   WPRE: woodchuck hepatitis virus posttranscriptional regulatory element
   2532..2551    +  misc_feature   cPPT/CTS (fragment): central polypurine tract and central termination sequence of HIV-1
   2553..2786    +  LTR            3' LTR (ΔU3): self-inactivating 3' long terminal repeat (LTR) from HIV-1
   2864..2985    +  polyA_signal   SV40 poly(A) signal: SV40 polyadenylation signal
   3025..3160    +  rep_origin     SV40 ori: SV40 origin of replication
   3181..3199    -  promoter       T7 promoter: promoter for bacteriophage T7 RNA polymerase
   3207..3362    +  CDS            lacZα (fragment): LacZα fragment of β-galactosidase; lacZ fragment
   3367..3795    +  rep_origin     f1 ori (sequence partly withheld): f1 bacteriophage origin of replication; arrow indicates direction of (+) strand synthesis
   3848..3952    +  promoter       AmpR promoter: bla
   3953..4813    +  CDS            AmpR: β-lactamase; bla; confers resistance to ampicillin, carbenicillin, and related antibiotics
   4984..5572    +  rep_origin     ori: high-copy-number ColE1/pMB1/pBR322/pUC origin of replication
   5755..5847    +  CDS            lacI (fragment): lac repressor; lacI; The lac repressor binds to the lac operator to inhibit transcription in E. coli. This inhibition can be relieved by adding lactose or isopropyl-β-D-thiogalactopyranoside (IPTG).
   5860..5881    +  protein_bind   CAP binding site: CAP binding activates transcription in the presence of cAMP. E. coli catabolite activator protein
   5896..5926    +  promoter       lac promoter: promoter for the E. coli lac operon
   5934..5950    +  protein_bind   lac operator: The lac repressor binds to the lac operator to inhibit transcription in E. coli. This inhibition can be relieved by adding lactose or isopropyl-β-D-thiogalactopyranoside (IPTG). lac repressor encoded by lacI
   5995..6013    +  promoter       T3 promoter: promoter for bacteriophage T3 RNA polymerase
   6041..6267    +  promoter       RSV promoter: Rous sarcoma virus enhancer/promoter
   6268..6448    +  LTR            5' LTR (truncated): truncated 5' long terminal repeat (LTR) from HIV-1
   6495..6620    +  misc_feature   HIV-1 Ψ: packaging signal of human immunodeficiency virus type 1
   6604..6967    +  CDS            HIV-1 gag (fragment): gag protein from human immunodeficiency virus 1; gag
   7113..7346    +  misc_feature   RRE: The Rev response element (RRE) of HIV-1 allows for Rev-dependent mRNA export from the nucleus to the cytoplasm.
   7723..7749    +  CDS            Rev (fragment): human immunodeficiency virus 1 (HIV-1) Rev protein; rev; enhances nuclear export of unspliced and incompletely spliced viral mRNAs
   7753..7993    +  promoter       U6 promoter: RNA polymerase III promoter for human U6 snRNA
   8023..8098    +  misc_RNA       gRNA scaffold: guide RNA scaffold for the Streptococcus pyogenes CRISPR/Cas9 system
   8154..8271    +  misc_feature   cPPT/CTS: central polypurine tract and central termination sequence of HIV-1
