[The description below was written by a language model from this plasmid's Addgene catalogue record and pLannotate feature annotations shown in this document.]
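Description:
SCYL2 gRNA (BRDN0001148262) is a third-generation lentiviral guide RNA plasmid built on the lentiGuide-Puro backbone and designed to direct Streptococcus pyogenes Cas9 to the human SCYL2 gene (also known as CVAK104). In bacteria it is maintained as a high-copy plasmid through a ColE1/pUC-type origin and selected with ampicillin via the β-lactamase gene. An f1 origin, SV40 origin and remnants of lac and phage promoter elements are also carried in the backbone.

The lentiviral transfer cassette begins with an RSV promoter fused to a truncated HIV-1 5' LTR, which makes genomic RNA production Tat-independent. It is followed by the Ψ packaging signal with a partial gag region, the Rev response element for Rev-dependent nuclear export, and a cPPT/CTS that aids nuclear import of the viral genome. A self-inactivating ΔU3 3' LTR closes the cassette, so the integrated provirus lacks LTR promoter activity.

Two expression units lie between the LTRs. A human U6 RNA polymerase III promoter drives the SCYL2-targeting spacer joined to the SpCas9 gRNA scaffold. An EF-1α core promoter with its intron A drives puromycin N-acetyltransferase for selection of transduced mammalian cells, and a WPRE enhances transcript expression.

The plasmid does not encode Cas9, so it is meant to be paired with a separate Cas9 vector or used in cells that already express Cas9, typically for SCYL2 knockout. It belongs to a human kinome gRNA collection. The depositors note that the guide was designed against a GenBank reference sequence that has since been withdrawn.
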