Addgene plasmid #76051: SCYL2 gRNA (BRDN0001148262)
Purpose: 3rd generation lentiviral gRNA plasmid targeting human SCYL2
Depositing lab: John Doench & David Root. Depositing organization: Broad Institute. Publication: Optimized sgRNA design to maximize activity and minimize off-target effects of CRISPR-Cas9. Doench JG, Fusi N, Sullender M, Hegde M, Vaimberg EW, Donovan KF, Smith I, Tothova Z, Wilen C, Orchard R, Virgin HW, Listgarten J, Root DE. Nat Biotechnol. 2016 Jan 18. doi: 10.1038/nbt.3437. PubMed 26780180.
Backbone
  Vector backbone: lentiGuide-Puro
  Backbone manufacturer: Zhang Lab (Addgene plasmid # 52963)
  Vector type: Mammalian Expression, Lentiviral, CRISPR
  Selectable markers: Puromycin
Growth in bacteria
  Bacterial resistance: Ampicillin, 100 μg/mL
  Growth temperature: 37°C
  Growth strain: DH5alpha
  Copy number: High Copy
Gene/Insert
  Gene/Insert name: SCYL2 (alt name: SCYL2)
  gRNA/shRNA sequence: AAGGAACCTGCGGTCCTCAT
  Species: H. sapiens (human)
  Entrez Gene: SCYL2 (a.k.a. AMC4, AMCNACC, CVAK104)
  Promoter: hU6
  Cloning method: Unknown
  Sequencing primers: 5′ U6-F; 3′ pS2-R
Terms and licenses: Academic/Nonprofit Terms; Industry Terms: Not Available to Industry
Depositor comments: The gRNA was designed to target a Genbank reference sequence which has since been removed from the database. Note that this plasmid does NOT contain Cas9. It should be used in conjunction with lentiCas9-Blast (Addgene #52962) or otherwise with cell lines already expressing Cas9. Browse the full kinome gRNA library at http://www.addgene.org/pooled-library/broadgpp-human-kinome/ or visit http://www.broadinstitute.org/rnai/public/ for detailed protocols and information.
How to cite: SCYL2 gRNA (BRDN0001148262) was a gift from John Doench & David Root (Addgene plasmid # 76051 ; http://n2t.net/addgene:76051 ; RRID:Addgene_76051)
