>Addgene plasmid #76051 | SCYL2 gRNA (BRDN0001148262) | depositor partial sequence | sequence record 143511 | Target Sequence
AAGGAACCTGCGGTCCTCAT
