>Addgene plasmid #76051 | SCYL2 gRNA (BRDN0001148262) | addgene partial sequence | sequence record 185085 | hU6-F
TAGAAAGTAATAATTTCTTGGGTAGTTTGCAGTTTTAAAATTATGTTTTAAAATGGACTATCATATGCTT
ACCGTAACTTGAAAGTATTTCGATTTCTTGGCTTTATATATCTTGTGGAAAGGACGAAACACCGAAGGAA
CCTGCGGTCCTCATGTTTTAGAGCTAGAAATAGCAAGTTAAAATAAGGCTAGTCCGTTATCAACTTGAAA
AAGTGGCACCGAGTCGGTGCTTTTTTAAGCTTGGCGTAACTAGATCTTGAGACAAATGGCAGTATTCATC
CACAATTTTAAAAGAAAAGGGGGGATTGGGGGGTACAGTGCAGGGGAAAGAATAGTAGACATAATAGCAA
CAGACATACAAACTAAAGAATTACAAAAACAAATTACAAAAATTCAAAATTTTCGGGTTTATTACAGGGA
CAGCAGAGATCCACTTTGGCGCCGGCTCGAGGGGGCCCGGGTGCAAAGATGGATAAAGTTTTAAACAGAG
AGGAATCTTTGCAGCTAATGGACCTTCTAGGTCTTGAAAGGAGTGGGAATTGGCTCCGGTGCCCGTCAGT
GGGCAGAGCG
